>Addgene plasmid #122668 | M30: pHR-SFFVp- HNRNPA1C::mCherry::SspB | addgene full sequence | sequence record 237791 | Addgene NGS Result
AGGAGCTTTGTTCCTTGGGTTCTTGGGAGCAGCAGGAAGCACTATGGGCGCAGCGTCAATGACGCTGACG
GTACAGGCCAGACAATTATTGTCTGGTATAGTGCAGCAGCAGAACAATTTGCTGAGGGCTATTGAGGCGC
AACAGCATCTGTTGCAACTCACAGTCTGGGGCATCAAGCAGCTCCAGGCAAGAATCCTGGCTGTGGAAAG
ATACCTAAAGGATCAACAGCTCCTGGGGATTTGGGGTTGCTCTGGAAAACTCATTTGCACCACTGCTGTG
CCTTGGAATGCTAGTTGGAGTAATAAATCTCTGGAACAGATTTGGAATCACACGACCTGGATGGAGTGGG
ACAGAGAAATTAACAATTACACAAGCTTAATACACTCCTTAATTGAAGAATCGCAAAACCAGCAAGAAAA
GAATGAACAAGAATTATTGGAATTAGATAAATGGGCAAGTTTGTGGAATTGGTTTAACATAACAAATTGG
CTGTGGTATATAAAATTATTCATAATGATAGTAGGAGGCTTGGTAGGTTTAAGAATAGTTTTTGCTGTAC
TTTCTATAGTGAATAGAGTTAGGCAGGGATATTCACCATTATCGTTTCAGACCCACCTCCCAACCCCGAG
GGGACCCGACAGGCCCGAAGGAATAGAAGAAGAAGGTGGAGAGAGAGACAGAGACAGATCCATTCGATTA
GTGAACGGATCTCGACGGTATCGCCAAATGGCAGTATTCATCCACAATTTTAAAAGAAAAGGGGGGATTG
GGGGGTACAGTGCAGGGGAAAGAATAGTAGACATAATAGCAACAGACATACAAACTAAAGAATTACAAAA
ACAAATTACAAAAATTCAAAATTTTCGGGTTTATTACAGGGACAGCAGAGATCCAGTTTGGATCGATAAG
CTTGATATCGAATTCCTGCAGCCCCGATAAAATAAAAGATTTTATTTAGTCTCCAGAAAAAGGGGGGAAT
GAAAGACCCCACCTGTAGGTTTGGCAAGCTAGCTGCAGTAACGCCATTTTGCAAGGCATGGAAAAATACC
AAACCAAGAATAGAGAAGTTCAGATCAAGGGCGGGTACATGAAAATAGCTAACGTTGGGCCAAACAGGAT
ATCTGCGGTGAGCAGTTTCGGCCCCGGCCCGGGGCCAAGAACAGATGGTCACCGCAGTTTCGGCCCCGGC
CCGAGGCCAAGAACAGATGGTCCCCAGATATGGCCCAACCCTCAGCAGTTTCTTAAGACCCATCAGATGT
TTCCAGGCTCCCCCAAGGACCTGAAATGACCCTGCGCCTTATTTGAATTAACCAATCAGCCTGCTTCTCG
CTTCTGTTCGCGCGCTTCTGCTTCCCGAGCTCTATAAAAGAGCTCACAACCCCTCACTCGGCGCGCCAGT
CCTCCGACAGACTGAGTCGCCCGGGGGGGATCTGGAGCTCTCGAGAATTCTCACGCGTCAAGTGGAGCAA
GGCAGGTGGACAGTGGATCACTAGTCGGAGCTACCATGGCTAGTGCTTCATCCAGCCAAAGAGGTCGAAG
TGGTTCTGGAAACTTTGGTGGTGGTCGTGGAGGTGGTTTCGGTGGGAATGACAACTTCGGTCGTGGAGGA
AACTTCAGTGGTCGTGGTGGCTTTGGTGGCAGCCGTGGTGGTGGTGGATATGGTGGCAGTGGGGATGGCT
ATAATGGATTTGGTAATGATGGAAGCAATTTTGGAGGTGGTGGAAGCTACAATGATTTTGGGAATTACAA
CAATCAGTCTTCAAATTTTGGACCCATGAAGGGAGGAAATTTTGGAGGCAGAAGCTCTGGCCCCTATGGC
GGTGGAGGCCAATACTTTGCAAAACCACGAAACCAAGGTGGCTATGGCGGTTCCAGCAGCAGCAGTAGCT
ATGGCAGTGGCAGAAGATTTGGTGGATCCGGAGGCGGCGGATCCGGCGGAATGGTGTCTAAAGGCGAGGA
GGATAACATGGCTATAATCAAGGAATTTATGAGGTTCAAGGTGCATATGGAGGGATCTGTGAACGGTCAC
GAGTTCGAAATCGAGGGCGAAGGCGAGGGGCGACCCTATGAAGGGACACAGACGGCCAAACTGAAGGTGA
CCAAGGGTGGCCCCCTGCCTTTCGCCTGGGACATCCTGTCACCCCAGTTTATGTACGGCTCTAAGGCTTA
CGTTAAGCACCCTGCCGATATTCCGGACTACTTGAAACTGAGCTTCCCTGAAGGGTTCAAGTGGGAACGG
GTAATGAATTTTGAGGATGGCGGTGTAGTCACAGTTACCCAGGACAGCTCTCTTCAGGACGGAGAATTTA
TCTATAAGGTTAAACTTCGGGGCACTAACTTCCCATCAGACGGCCCCGTGATGCAGAAGAAAACTATGGG
CTGGGAAGCCAGCTCAGAACGCATGTATCCCGAGGACGGAGCACTGAAGGGAGAAATCAAGCAGCGACTC
AAGCTGAAGGATGGGGGACATTATGATGCTGAGGTCAAAACCACCTATAAGGCCAAGAAACCCGTTCAGC
TTCCTGGGGCATACAACGTGAATATCAAACTGGATATTACATCCCATAACGAAGACTATACCATCGTGGA
ACAGTACGAGCGGGCCGAGGGCAGACATAGCACAGGGGGCATGGATGAATTGTACAAGGCGGCCGGATCC
GGTGGTACCTCTGGAGGTAGCTCCCCGAAACGCCCTAAGCTGCTGCGTGAATATTACGATTGGCTGGTTG
ATAACAGCTTTACCCCATATCTGGTGGTGGATGCCACATACCTGGGCGTGAACGTGCCCGTGGAGTATGT
GAAAGACGGTCAGATCGTGCTGAATCTGTCTGCAAGTGCGACCGGCAACCTGCAACTGACAAATGATTTT
ATCCAGTTCAACGCCCGCTTTAAGGGCGTGTCTCGTGAACTGTATATCCCGATGGGTGCCGCTCTGGCCA
TTTACGCTCGCGAGAACGGCGATGGTGTGATGTTCGAACCAGAAGAAATCTATGACGAGCTGAATATTGG
TTAAGGATCGGCCGCAACTCCCACCTGCAACATGCGTGACTGACTGAGGCCGCGACTCTAGAGTCGACCT
GCAGGCATGCAAGCTTGATATCAAGCTTATCGATAATCAACCTCTGGATTACAAAATTTGTGAAAGATTG
ACTGGTATTCTTAACTATGTTGCTCCTTTTACGCTATGTGGATACGCTGCTTTAATGCCTTTGTATCATG
CTATTGCTTCCCGTATGGCTTTCATTTTCTCCTCCTTGTATAAATCCTGGTTGCTGTCTCTTTATGAGGA
GTTGTGGCCCGTTGTCAGGCAACGTGGCGTGGTGTGCACTGTGTTTGCTGACGCAACCCCCACTGGTTGG
GGCATTGCCACCACCTGTCAGCTCCTTTCCGGGACTTTCGCTTTCCCCCTCCCTATTGCCACGGCGGAAC
TCATCGCCGCCTGCCTTGCCCGCTGCTGGACAGGGGCTCGGCTGTTGGGCACTGACAATTCCGTGGTGTT
GTCGGGGAAATCATCGTCCTTTCCTTGGCTGCTCGCCTGTGTTGCCACCTGGATTCTGCGCGGGACGTCC
TTCTGCTACGTCCCTTCGGCCCTCAATCCAGCGGACCTTCCTTCCCGCGGCCTGCTGCCGGCTCTGCGGC
CTCTTCCGCGTCTTCGCCTTCGCCCTCAGACGAGTCGGATCTCCCTTTGGGCCGCCTCCCCGCATCGATA
CCGTCGACCTCGAGGGAATTAATTCGAGCTCGGTACCTTTAAGACCAATGACTTACAAGGCAGCTGTAGA
TCTTAGCCACTTTTTAAAAGAAAAGGGGGGACTGGAAGGGCTAATTCACTCCCAACGAAGACAAGATCTG
CTTTTTGCTTGTACTGGGTCTCTCTGGTTAGACCAGATCTGAGCCTGGGAGCTCTCTGGCTAACTAGGGA
ACCCACTGCTTAAGCCTCAATAAAGCTTGCCTTGAGTGCTTCAAGTAGTGTGTGCCCGTCTGTTGTGTGA
CTCTGGTAACTAGAGATCCCTCAGACCCTTTTAGTCAGTGTGGAAAATCTCTAGCAGCATCTAGAATTAA
TTCCGTGTATTCTATAGTGTCACCTAAATCGTATGTGTATGATACATAAGGTTATGTATTAATTGTAGCC
GCGTTCTAACGACAATATGTACAAGCCTAATTGTGTAGCATCTGGCTTACTGAAGCAGACCCTATCATCT
CTCTCGTAAACTGCCGTCAGAGTCGGTTTGGTTGGACGAACCTTCTGAGTTTCTGGTAACGCCGTCCCGC
ACCCGGAAATGGTCAGCGAACCAATCAGCAGGGTCATCGCTAGCCAGATCCTCTACGCCGGACGCATCGT
GGCCGGCATCACCGGCGCCACAGGTGCGGTTGCTGGCGCCTATATCGCCGACATCACCGATGGGGAAGAT
CGGGCTCGCCACTTCGGGCTCATGAGCGCTTGTTTCGGCGTGGGTATGGTGGCAGGCCCCGTGGCCGGGG
GACTGTTGGGCGCCATCTCCTTGCATGCACCATTCCTTGCGGCGGCGGTGCTCAACGGCCTCAACCTACT
ACTGGGCTGCTTCCTAATGCAGGAGTCGCATAAGGGAGAGCGTCGAATGGTGCACTCTCAGTACAATCTG
CTCTGATGCCGCATAGTTAAGCCAGCCCCGACACCCGCCAACACCCGCTGACGCGCCCTGACGGGCTTGT
CTGCTCCCGGCATCCGCTTACAGACAAGCTGTGACCGTCTCCGGGAGCTGCATGTGTCAGAGGTTTTCAC
CGTCATCACCGAAACGCGCGAGACGAAAGGGCCTCGTGATACGCCTATTTTTATAGGTTAATGTCATGAT
AATAATGGTTTCTTAGACGTCAGGTGGCACTTTTCGGGGAAATGTGCGCGGAACCCCTATTTGTTTATTT
TTCTAAATACATTCAAATATGTATCCGCTCATGAGACAATAACCCTGATAAATGCTTCAATAATATTGAA
AAAGGAAGAGTATGAGTATTCAACATTTCCGTGTCGCCCTTATTCCCTTTTTTGCGGCATTTTGCCTTCC
TGTTTTTGCTCACCCAGAAACGCTGGTGAAAGTAAAAGATGCTGAAGATCAGTTGGGTGCACGAGTGGGT
TACATCGAACTGGATCTCAACAGCGGTAAGATCCTTGAGAGTTTTCGCCCCGAAGAACGTTTTCCAATGA
TGAGCACTTTTAAAGTTCTGCTATGTGGCGCGGTATTATCCCGTATTGACGCCGGGCAAGAGCAACTCGG
TCGCCGCATACACTATTCTCAGAATGACTTGGTTGAGTACTCACCAGTCACAGAAAAGCATCTTACGGAT
GGCATGACAGTAAGAGAATTATGCAGTGCTGCCATAACCATGAGTGATAACACTGCGGCCAACTTACTTC
TGACAACGATCGGAGGACCGAAGGAGCTAACCGCTTTTTTGCACAACATGGGGGATCATGTAACTCGCCT
TGATCGTTGGGAACCGGAGCTGAATGAAGCCATACCAAACGACGAGCGTGACACCACGATGCCTGTAGCA
ATGGCAACAACGTTGCGCAAACTATTAACTGGCGAACTACTTACTCTAGCTTCCCGGCAACAATTAATAG
ACTGGATGGAGGCGGATAAAGTTGCAGGAACACTTCTGCGCTCGGCCCTTCCGGCTGGCTGGTTTATTGC
TGATAAATCTGGAGCCGGTGAGCGTGGGTCTCGCGGTATCATTGCAGCACTGGGGCCAGATGGTAAGCCC
TCCCGTATCGTAGTTATCTACACGACGGGGAGTCAGGCAACTATGGATGAACGAAATAGACAGATCGCTG
AGATAGGTGCCTCACTGATTAAGCATTGGTAACTGTCAGACCAAGTTTACTCATATATACTTTAGATTGA
TTTAAAACTTCATTTTTAATTTAAAAGGATCTAGGTGAAGATCCTTTTTGATAATCTCATGACCAAAATC
CCTTAACGTGAGTTTTCGTTCCACTGAGCGTCAGACCCCGTAGAAAAGATCAAAGGATCTTCTTGAGATC
CTTTTTTTCTGCGCGTAATCTGCTGCTTGCAAACAAAAAAACCACCGCTACCAGCGGTGGTTTGTTTGCC
GGATCAAGAGCTACCAACTCTTTTTCCGAAGGTAACTGGCTTCAGCAGAGCGCAGATACCAAATACTGTT
CTTCTAGTGTAGCCGTAGTTAGGCCACCACTTCAAGAACTCTGTAGCACCGCCTACATACCTCGCTCTGC
TAATCCTGTTACCAGTGGCTGCTGCCAGTGGCGATAAGTCGTGTCTTACCGGGTTGGACTCAAGACGATA
GTTACCGGATAAGGCGCAGCGGTCGGGCTGAACGGGGGGTTCGTGCACACAGCCCAGCTTGGAGCGAACG
ACCTACACCGAACTGAGATACCTACAGCGTGAGCTATGAGAAAGCGCCACGCTTCCCGAAGGGAGAAAGG
CGGACAGGTATCCGGTAAGCGGCAGGGTCGGAACAGGAGAGCGCACGAGGGAGCTTCCAGGGGGAAACGC
CTGGTATCTTTATAGTCCTGTCGGGTTTCGCCACCTCTGACTTGAGCGTCGATTTTTGTGATGCTCGTCA
GGGGGGCGGAGCCTATGGAAAAACGCCAGCAACGCGGCCTTTTTACGGTTCCTGGCCTTTTGCTGGCCTT
TTGCTCACATGTTCTTTCCTGCGTTATCCCCTGATTCTGTGGATAACCGTATTACCGCCTTTGAGTGAGC
TGATACCGCTCGCCGCAGCCGAACGACCGAGCGCAGCGAGTCAGTGAGCGAGGAAGCGGAAGAGCGCCCA
ATACGCAAACCGCCTCTCCCCGCGCGTTGGCCGATTCATTAATGCAGCTGTGGAATGTGTGTCAGTTAGG
GTGTGGAAAGTCCCCAGGCTCCCCAGCAGGCAGAAGTATGCAAAGCATGCATCTCAATTAGTCAGCAACC
AGGTGTGGAAAGTCCCCAGGCTCCCCAGCAGGCAGAAGTATGCAAAGCATGCATCTCAATTAGTCAGCAA
CCATAGTCCCGCCCCTAACTCCGCCCATCCCGCCCCTAACTCCGCCCAGTTCCGCCCATTCTCCGCCCCA
TGGCTGACTAATTTTTTTTATTTATGCAGAGGCCGAGGCCGCCTCGGCCTCTGAGCTATTCCAGAAGTAG
TGAGGAGGCTTTTTTGGAGGCCTAGGCTTTTGCAAAAAGCTTGGACACAAGACAGGCTTGCGAGATATGT
TTGAGAATACCACTTTATCCCGCGTCAGGGAGAGGCAGTGCGTAAAAAGACGCGGACTCATGTGAAATAC
TGGTTTTTAGTGCGCCAGATCTCTATAATCTCGCGCAACCTATTTTCCCCTCGAACACTTTTTAAGCCGT
AGATAAACAGGCTGGGACACTTCACATGAGCGAAAAATACATCGTCACCTGGGACATGTTGCAGATCCAT
GCACGTAAACTCGCAAGCCGACTGATGCCTTCTGAACAATGGAAAGGCATTATTGCCGTAAGCCGTGGCG
GTCTGTACCGGGTGCGTTACTGGCGCGTGAACTGGGTATTCGTCATGTCGATACCGTTTGTATTTCCAGC
TACGATCACGACAACCAGCGCGAGCTTAAAGTGCTGAAACGCGCAGAAGGCGATGGCGAAGGCTTCATCG
TTATTGATGACCTGGTGGATACCGGTGGTACTGCGGTTGCGATTCGTGAAATGTATCCAAAAGCGCACTT
TGTCACCATCTTCGCAAAACCGGCTGGTCGTCCGCTGGTTGATGACTATGTTGTTGATATCCCGCAAGAT
ACCTGGATTGAACAGCCGTGGGATATGGGCGTCGTATTCGTCCCGCCAATCTCCGGTCGCTAATCTTTTC
AACGCCTGGCACTGCCGGGCGTTGTTCTTTTTAACTTCAGGCGGGTTACAATAGTTTCCAGTAAGTATTC
TGGAGGCTGCATCCATGACACAGGCAAACCTGAGCGAAACCCTGTTCAAACCCCGCTTTAAACATCCTGA
AACCTCGACGCTAGTCCGCCGCTTTAATCACGGCGCACAACCGCCTGTGCAGTCGGCCCTTGATGGTAAA
ACCATCCCTCACTGGTATCGCATGATTAACCGTCTGATGTGGATCTGGCGCGGCATTGACCCACGCGAAA
TCCTCGACGTCCAGGCACGTATTGTGATGAGCGATGCCGAACGTACCGACGATGATTTATACGATACGGT
GATTGGCTACCGTGGCGGCAACTGGATTTATGAGTGGGCCCCGGATCTTTGTGAAGGAACCTTACTTCTG
TGGTGTGACATAATTGGACAAACTACCTACAGAGATTTAAAGCTCTAAGGTAAATATAAAATTTTTAAGT
GTATAATGTGTTAAACTACTGATTCTAATTGTTTGTGTATTTTAGATTCCAACCTATGGAACTGATGAAT
GGGAGCAGTGGTGGAATGCCTTTAATGAGGAAAACCTGTTTTGCTCAGAAGAAATGCCATCTAGTGATGA
TGAGGCTACTGCTGACTCTCAACATTCTACTCCTCCAAAAAAGAAGAGAAAGGTAGAAGACCCCAAGGAC
TTTCCTTCAGAATTGCTAAGTTTTTTGAGTCATGCTGTGTTTAGTAATAGAACTCTTGCTTGCTTTGCTA
TTTACACCACAAAGGAAAAAGCTGCACTGCTATACAAGAAAATTATGGAAAAATATTCTGTAACCTTTAT
AAGTAGGCATAACAGTTATAATCATAACATACTGTTTTTTCTTACTCCACACAGGCATAGAGTGTCTGCT
ATTAATAACTATGCTCAAAAATTGTGTACCTTTAGCTTTTTAATTTGTAAAGGGGTTAATAAGGAATATT
TGATGTATAGTGCCTTGACTAGAGATCATAATCAGCCATACCACATTTGTAGAGGTTTTACTTGCTTTAA
AAAACCTCCCACACCTCCCCCTGAACCTGAAACATAAAATGAATGCAATTGTTGTTGTTAACTTGTTTAT
TGCAGCTTATAATGGTTACAAATAAAGCAATAGCATCACAAATTTCACAAATAAAGCATTTTTTTCACTG
CATTCTAGTTGTGGTTTGTCCAAACTCATCAATGTATCTTATCATGTCTGGATCAACTGGATAACTCAAG
CTAACCAAAATCATCCCAAACTTCCCACCCCATACCCTATTACCACTGCCAATTACCTGTGGTTTCATTT
ACTCTAAACCTGTGATTCCTCTGAATTATTTTCATTTTAAAGAAATTGTATTTGTTAAATATGTACTACA
AACTTAGTAGTTGGAAGGGCTAATTCACTCCCAAAGAAGACAAGATATCCTTGATCTGTGGATCTACCAC
ACACAAGGCTACTTCCCTGATTAGCAGAACTACACACCAGGGCCAGGGGTCAGATATCCACTGACCTTTG
GATGGTGCTACAAGCTAGTACCAGTTGAGCCAGATAAGGTAGAAGAGGCCAATAAAGGAGAGAACACCAG
CTTGTTACACCCTGTGAGCCTGCATGGGATGGATGACCCGGAGAGAGAAGTGTTAGAGTGGAGGTTTGAC
AGCCGCCTAGCATTTCATCACGTGGCCCGAGAGCTGCATCCGGAGTACTTCAAGAACTGCTGATATCGAG
CTTGCTACAAGGGACTTTCCGCTGGGGACTTTCCAGGGAGGCGTGGCCTGGGCGGGACTGGGGAGTGGCG
AGCCCTCAGATCCTGCATATAAGCAGCTGCTTTTTGCCTGTACTGGGTCTCTCTGGTTAGACCAGATCTG
AGCCTGGGAGCTCTCTGGCTAACTAGGGAACCCACTGCTTAAGCCTCAATAAAGCTTGCCTTGAGTGCTT
CAAGTAGTGTGTGCCCGTCTGTTGTGTGACTCTGGTAACTAGAGATCCCTCAGACCCTTTTAGTCAGTGT
GGAAAATCTCTAGCAGTGGCGCCCGAACAGGGACTTGAAAGCGAAAGGGAAACCAGAGGAGCTCTCTCGA
CGCAGGACTCGGCTTGCTGAAGCGCGCACGGCAAGAGGCGAGGGGCGGCGACTGGTGAGTACGCCAAAAA
TTTTGACTAGCGGAGGCTAGAAGGAGAGAGATGGGTGCGAGAGCGTCAGTATTAAGCGGGGGAGAATTAG
ATCGCGATGGGAAAAAATTCGGTTAAGGCCAGGGGGAAAGAAAAAATATAAATTAAAACATATAGTATGG
GCAAGCAGGGAGCTAGAACGATTCGCAGTTAATCCTGGCCTGTTAGAAACATCAGAAGGCTGTAGACAAA
TACTGGGACAGCTACAACCATCCCTTCAGACAGGATCAGAAGAACTTAGATCATTATATAATACAGTAGC
AACCCTCTATTGTGTGCATCAAAGGATAGAGATAAAAGACACCAAGGAAGCTTTAGACAAGATAGAGGAA
GAGCAAAACAAAAGTAAGACCACCGCACAGCAAGCGGCCGGCCGCTGATCTTCAGACCTGGAGGAGGAGA
TATGAGGGACAATTGGAGAAGTGAATTATATAAATATAAAGTAGTAAAAATTGAACCATTAGGAGTAGCA
CCCACCAAGGCAAAGAGAAGAGTGGTGCAGAGAGAAAAAAGAGCAGTGGGAAT
Features (pLannotate 1.2.2; 36 found; start..end, strand, type, name):
      1..234     +  misc_feature   RRE: The Rev response element (RRE) of HIV-1 allows for Rev-dependent mRNA export from the nucleus to the cytoplasm.
    611..711     +  CDS            Rev (fragment): human immunodeficiency virus 1 (HIV-1) Rev protein; rev; enhances nuclear export of unspliced and incompletely spliced viral mRNAs
    748..865     +  misc_feature   cPPT/CTS: central polypurine tract and central termination sequence of HIV-1
    902..934     -  misc_feature   MCS (fragment): pBluescript multiple cloning site
   1018..1425    +  promoter       SFFV promoter: spleen focus-forming virus long terminal repeat (LTR) promoter
   1506..1910    +  CDS            HNRNPA1 (fragment): ROA1_BOVIN - Also known as HNRPA1. Experimental evidence at protein level: Swiss-Prot protein existence level 1. Involved in the packaging of pre-mRNA into hnRNP particles, transport of poly(A) mRNA from the nucleus to the cytoplasm and may modulate splice site selection. May bind to specific miRNA hairpins. Binds to the IRES and thereby inhibits the translation of the apoptosis protease activating factor APAF1. From Bos taurus (Bovine).
   1941..2648    +  CDS            mCherry: mCherry is a basic (constitutively fluorescent) red fluorescent protein published in 2004, derived from Discosoma sp.. It is reported to be a very rapidly-maturing monomer with low acid sensitivity.
   2679..3008    +  CDS            sspB (fragment): SSPB_HAEIN - Experimental evidence at protein level: Swiss-Prot protein existence level 1. Also stimulates degradation of the N-terminus of RseA (residues 1-108, alone or in complex with sigma-E) by ClpX-ClpP in a non-ssrA-mediated fashion. From Haemophilus influenzae (strain ATCC 51907 / DSM 11121 / KW20 / Rd).
   3066..3096    +  misc_feature   MCS (fragment): pUC18/19 multiple cloning site
   3097..3115    +  misc_feature   MCS (fragment): pBluescript multiple cloning site
   3115..3703    +  misc_feature   WPRE: woodchuck hepatitis virus posttranscriptional regulatory element
   3704..3726    +  misc_feature   MCS (fragment): pBluescript multiple cloning site
   3743..3811    +  CDS            nef (fragment): NEF_HV1Z2 - Experimental evidence at protein level: Swiss-Prot protein existence level 1. Extracellular Nef protein targets CD4(+) T-lymphocytes for apoptosis by interacting with CXCR4 surface receptors. From Human immunodeficiency virus type 1 group M subtype D (isolate Z2/CDC-Z34) (HIV-1).
   3813..4046    +  LTR            3' LTR (ΔU3): self-inactivating 3' long terminal repeat (LTR) from HIV-1
   4071..4089    -  promoter       SP6 promoter: promoter for bacteriophage SP6 RNA polymerase
   4317..4596    +  CDS            TcR (fragment): tetracycline efflux protein; tet; confers resistance to tetracycline
   4597..4645    -  misc_feature   bom (fragment): basis of mobility region from pBR322
   4747..4782    -  CDS            rop (fragment): Rop protein, which maintains plasmids at low copy number; rop
   4877..4981    +  promoter       AmpR promoter: bla
   4982..5842    +  CDS            AmpR: β-lactamase; bla; confers resistance to ampicillin, carbenicillin, and related antibiotics
   6013..6601    +  rep_origin     ori: high-copy-number ColE1/pMB1/pBR322/pUC origin of replication
   6784..6840    +  CDS            lacI (fragment): lac repressor; lacI; The lac repressor binds to the lac operator to inhibit transcription in E. coli. This inhibition can be relieved by adding lactose or isopropyl-β-D-thiogalactopyranoside (IPTG).
   6847..7176    +  promoter       SV40 promoter: SV40 enhancer and early promoter
   7376..7495    +  CDS            gpt (fragment): XGPT_ECOLI - Also known as gpp, gxu. Experimental evidence at protein level: Swiss-Prot protein existence level 1. Purine salvage pathway enzyme that catalyzes the transfer of the ribosyl-5-phosphate group from 5-phospho-alpha-D-ribose 1- diphosphate (PRPP) to the N9 position of the 6-oxopurines guanine and xanthine to form the corresponding ribonucleotides GMP (guanosine 5'- monophosphate) and XMP (xanthosine 5'-monophosphate), with the release of PPi. To a lesser extent, also acts on hypoxanthine (PubMed:9100006, PubMed:3886014). Does not ribophosphorylate adenine (PubMed:3886014). From Esch
   7495..7830    +  CDS            gpt (fragment): XGPT_ECOLI - Also known as gpp, gxu. Experimental evidence at protein level: Swiss-Prot protein existence level 1. Purine salvage pathway enzyme that catalyzes the transfer of the ribosyl-5-phosphate group from 5-phospho-alpha-D-ribose 1- diphosphate (PRPP) to the N9 position of the 6-oxopurines guanine and xanthine to form the corresponding ribonucleotides GMP (guanosine 5'- monophosphate) and XMP (xanthosine 5'-monophosphate), with the release of PPi. To a lesser extent, also acts on hypoxanthine (PubMed:9100006, PubMed:3886014). Does not ribophosphorylate adenine (PubMed:3886014). From Esch
   7925..8230    +  CDS            frsA (fragment): FRSA_ECOLI - Also known as yafA. Experimental evidence at protein level: Swiss-Prot protein existence level 1. Catalyzes the hydrolysis of esters (PubMed:15808744). Displays esterase activity toward pNP-butyrate (PubMed:15808744). May stimulate mixed-acid fermentation by acting as a fermentation/respiration switch that down-regulates respiration and up- regulates fermentation rates (PubMed:15169777). From Escherichia coli (strain K12).
   8234..8308    +  CDS            small t antigen (fragment): SV40 (simian virus 40) small t antigen
   8310..8375    +  intron         small t intron: SV40 (simian virus 40) small t antigen intron
   8505..8525    +  CDS            SV40 NLS: nuclear localization signal of SV40 (simian virus 40) large T antigen
   8844..8927    +  CDS            large T antigen (fragment): large T antigen from SV40 (simian virus 40)
   8950..9084    +  polyA_signal   SV40 poly(A) signal: SV40 polyadenylation signal
   9251..9580    +  CDS            nef (fragment): NEF_HV1BR - Experimental evidence at protein level: Swiss-Prot protein existence level 1. Extracellular Nef protein targets CD4(+) T-lymphocytes for apoptosis by interacting with CXCR4 surface receptors (PubMed:14990729). From Human immunodeficiency virus type 1 group M subtype B (isolate BRU/LAI) (HIV-1).
   9628..9885    +  LTR            5' LTR (truncated): truncated 5' long terminal repeat (LTR) from HIV-1
   9932..10057   +  misc_feature   HIV-1 Ψ: packaging signal of human immunodeficiency virus type 1
  10041..10379   +  CDS            HIV-1 gag (fragment): gag protein from human immunodeficiency virus 1; gag
  10378..10551   +  CDS            env (fragment): ENV_HV1W1 - Experimental evidence at protein level: Swiss-Prot protein existence level 1. [Transmembrane protein gp41]: Acts as a class I viral fusion protein. Under the current model, the protein has at least 3 conformational states: pre-fusion native state, pre-hairpin intermediate state, and post-fusion hairpin state. During fusion of viral and target intracellular membranes, the coiled coil regions (heptad repeats) assume a trimer-of-hairpins structure, positioning the fusion peptide in close proximity to the C-terminal region of the ectodomain. The formation of this structure appears to d
