[The description below was written by a language model from this plasmid's Addgene catalogue record and pLannotate feature annotations shown in this document.]
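Description:
M30: pHR-SFFVp-HNRNPA1C::mCherry::SspB is an HIV-1-derived lentiviral transfer plasmid on the pHR backbone, about 10.5 kb in total, intended for expression in mammalian cells after transfection or viral transduction. It is propagated in E. coli through a high-copy ColE1/pUC-type origin and selected with ampicillin via the β-lactamase gene. The viral portion comprises a truncated 5' LTR, the Ψ packaging signal with adjoining gag and env fragments, the Rev response element, the cPPT/CTS, and a self-inactivating ΔU3 3' LTR. Together these allow the genome to be packaged, exported and integrated when helper functions are supplied in trans. Outside the LTR-flanked region, the backbone carries remnants of an SV40 promoter–gpt cassette with SV40 small t intron and polyadenylation sequences, plus pBR322-derived fragments.

The payload is driven by the spleen focus-forming virus (SFFV) LTR promoter and followed by a WPRE, which enhances transcript stability and expression. It encodes a single fusion protein: the C-terminal domain of human hnRNPA1, then mCherry, then SspB. The record is inconsistent about the hnRNPA1 boundaries, with the purpose field giving residues 186–320 and the mutation field 186–230. The 405 bp insert size and annotated coding fragment correspond to about 135 codons, which fits 186–320. The depositor notes that SspB is a bacterial protein that binds with high affinity the SsrA tag exposed by iLID. The fusion can therefore be recruited to an iLID-bearing partner, and mCherry makes it visible by red fluorescence. The associated publication concerns mapping liquid phase behaviour in living cells using photo-oligomerizable seeds, which suggests this construct serves as the light-recruitable hnRNPA1 component of that system.
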