Addgene plasmid #122668: M30: pHR-SFFVp- HNRNPA1C::mCherry::SspB
Purpose: C terminal domain of hnRNPA1 (186-320) tagged with SspB and mCherry.
Depositing lab: Clifford Brangwynne. Depositing organization: Princeton University. Publication: Mapping Local and Global Liquid Phase Behavior in Living Cells Using Photo-Oligomerizable Seeds. Bracha D, Walls MT, Wei MT, Zhu L, Kurian M, Avalos JL, Toettcher JE, Brangwynne CP. Cell. 2018 Nov 29;175(6):1467-1480.e13. doi: 10.1016/j.cell.2018.10.048. PubMed 30500534.
Backbone
  Vector backbone: pHR
  Backbone size w/o insert (bp): 9000
  Total vector size (bp): 10550
  Vector type: Mammalian Expression, Lentiviral
Growth in bacteria
  Bacterial resistance: Ampicillin, 100 μg/mL
  Growth temperature: 37°C
  Growth strain: NEB Stable
  Copy number: High Copy
Gene/Insert
  Gene/Insert name: HNRNPA1
  Species: H. sapiens (human)
  Insert size (bp): 405
  Mutation: Contains only amino acids 186-230
  Entrez Gene: HNRNPA1 (a.k.a. ALS19, ALS20, HNRPA1, HNRPA1L3, IBMPFD3, MPD3, UP 1, hnRNP A1, hnRNP-A1)
  Promoter: SFFV
  Tag / fusion protein: mCherry-SspB (C terminal on insert)
  Cloning method: Ligation Independent Cloning
  Sequencing primers: 5′ n/a; 3′ n/a
Terms and licenses: Academic/Nonprofit Terms; Industry Terms: Not Available to Industry
Depositor comments: Vector contains SspB, a bacterial protein which binds exposed SsrA tag (from iLID) at high affinity.
How to cite: M30: pHR-SFFVp- HNRNPA1C::mCherry::SspB was a gift from Clifford Brangwynne (Addgene plasmid # 122668 ; http://n2t.net/addgene:122668 ; RRID:Addgene_122668)
